Addgene plasmid #173350: RVD-GC7
Purpose: One-step assembly of custom RVD arrays to construct DdCBE, TALE, etc.
Depositing lab: Bin Shen. Depositing organization: Nanjing Medical University. Publication: Precision modeling of mitochondrial diseases in zebrafish via DdCBE-mediated mtDNA base editing. Guo J, Zhang X, Chen X, Sun H, Dai Y, Wang J, Qian X, Tan L, Lou X, Shen B. Cell Discov. 2021 Sep 3;7(1):78. doi: 10.1038/s41421-021-00307-9. PubMed 34480028.
Backbone
  Vector backbone: TetR T vector
  Vector type: Unspecified
Growth in bacteria
  Bacterial resistance: Tetracycline, 10 μg/mL
  Growth temperature: 37°C
  Growth strain: DH5alpha
  Copy number: High Copy
Gene/Insert
  Gene/Insert name: NN-HD dimer RVD at Position7
  Species: Synthetic
  Mutation: no
  Cloning method: Restriction Enzyme; 5′ cloning site Unknown (unknown if destroyed)
Terms and licenses: Academic/Nonprofit Terms; Industry Terms: Not Available to Industry
Depositor comments: RVD is inserted into TA site of TetR T vector
How to cite: RVD-GC7 was a gift from Bin Shen (Addgene plasmid # 173350 ; http://n2t.net/addgene:173350 ; RRID:Addgene_173350)
