[The description below was written by a language model from this plasmid's Addgene catalogue record and pLannotate feature annotations shown in this document.]
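Description:
RVD-GC7 is a small (about 2.6 kb) bacterial module plasmid from a library used for one-step assembly of custom TALE repeat arrays, such as those that make up the DNA-binding halves of DdCBE mitochondrial base editors or other TALE-based tools. It is built on a "TetR T vector" TA-cloning backbone. The feature table shows a tetracycline efflux gene (TcR) driven by its native tet promoter as the selectable marker, and a high-copy ColE1/pUC-type origin for propagation in E. coli. Short annotated fragments of a kanamycin resistance gene and of an RSF origin appear to be non-functional remnants of the backbone's construction. A T7 promoter also lies near the cloning region.

The payload is a synthetic dimer of two TALE repeat units carrying the repeat-variable diresidues NN and HD, inserted at the TA site of the vector. By the standard TALE code, NN recognises guanine and HD recognises cytosine, which matches the "GC" in the plasmid name. The "7" indicates that this dimer is designated for position 7 in an ordered array. The annotation software did not label the repeat insert itself. It presumably lies in the unannotated portion of the sequence, though its exact coordinates and the flanking sites used for assembly are not given in the record, and the 5′ cloning site is listed as unknown.

In use, this plasmid would be combined with other position-specific dimer modules from the same set, chosen to match a target DNA sequence, and joined into a full RVD array. It has no expression function of its own. The associated work applied such arrays to DdCBE-mediated mitochondrial DNA editing for modelling mitochondrial disease in zebrafish.
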