Features (pLannotate 1.2.2; 6 found; start..end, strand, type, name):
    351..369     +  promoter       T7 promoter: promoter for bacteriophage T7 RNA polymerase
    372..446     -  CDS            KanR (fragment): aminoglycoside phosphotransferase; aphA-3; confers resistance to kanamycin
    544..1734    -  CDS            TcR: tetracycline efflux protein; tet; confers resistance to tetracycline
   1782..1810    -  promoter       tet promoter: E. coli promoter for tetracycline efflux protein gene
   1826..1865    +  rep_origin     RSF ori (fragment): Plasmids containing the RSF 1030 origin of replication can be propagated in E. coli cells that contain additional plasmids with compatible origins.
   1937..2525    -  rep_origin     ori: high-copy-number ColE1/pMB1/pBR322/pUC origin of replication
>Addgene plasmid #173350 | RVD-GC7 | addgene full sequence | sequence record 360905 | Addgene NGS Result
GGGTGGCTCGACCAGATATGGTCTCGAGCCAGTAACAATGGTGGCAAACAGGCTCTTGAAACCGTACAGC
GCCTACTGCCAGTTCTCTGTCAAGCCCACGGTCTGACTCCGGAGCAAGTTGTAGCGATTGCTAGTCATGA
CGGTGGCAAACAGGCTCTTGAAACCGTCCAACGCCTTCTACCAGTTCTCTGTCAAGCCCACGGACTAACC
CCAGCGCAAGTTGTAGCGATTGCAAGTTGAGACCAGCTTTGGTCTAGAGGAGGCATGATGATATATTTTT
ATCTTGTGCAATGTAACATCAGAGATTTTGAGACACGGGCCAGAGCTGCCAGGAAACAGCTATGACCATG
TAATACGACTCACTATAGGGGATATTTTATTTTCTCCCAATCAGGCTTGATCCCCAGTAAGTCAAAAAAT
AGCTCGACATACTGTTCTTCCCCGATCAAGGGTTGGTTTGCGCATTCACAGTTCTCCGCAAGAATTGATT
GGCTCCAATTCTTGGAGTGGTGAATCCGTTAGCGAGGTGCCGCCGGCTTCCATTCAGGTCGAGGTGGCCC
GGCTCCATGCACCGCGACGCAACGCGGGGAGGCAGACAAGGTATAGGGCGGCGCCTACAATCCATGCCAA
CCCGTTCCATGTGCTCGCCGAGGCGGCATAAATCGCCGTGACGATCAGCGGTCCAATGATCGAAGTTAGG
CTGGTAAGAGCCGCGAGCGATCCTTGAAGCTGTCCCTGATGGTCGTCATCTACCTGCCTGGACAGCATGG
CCTGCAACGCGGGCATCCCGATGCCGCCGGAAGCGAGAAGAATCATAATGGGGAAGGCCATCCAGCCTCG
CGTCGCGAACGCCAGCAAGACGTAGCCCAGCGCGTCGGCCGCCATGCCGGCGATAATGGCCTGCTTCTCG
CCGAAACGTTTGGTGGCGGGACCAGTGACGAAGGCTTGAGCGAGGGCGTGCAAGATTCCGAATACCGCAA
GCGACAGGCCGATCATCGTCGCGCTCCAGCGAAAGCGGTCCTCGCCGAAAATGACCCAGAGCGCTGCCGG
CACCTGTCCTACGAGTTGCATGATAAAGAAGACAGTCATAAGTGCGGCGACGATAGTCATGCCCCGCGCC
CACCGGAAGGAGCTGACTGGGTTGAAGGCTCTCAAGGGCATGGGTCGGCGCTCTCCCTTATGCGACTCCT
GCATTAGGAAGCAGCCCAGTAGTAGGTTGAGGCCGTTGAGCACCGCCGCCGCAAGGAATGGTGCATGTAA
GGAGATGGCGCCCAACAGTCCCCCGGCCACGGGGCCTGCCACCATACCCACGCCGAAACAAGCGCTCATG
AGCCCGAAGTGGCGAGCCCGATCTTCCCCATCGGTGATGTCGGCGATATAGGCGCCAGCAACCGCACCTG
TGGCGCCGGTGATGCCGGCCACGATGCGTCCGGCGTAGAGAATCCACAGGACGGGTGTGGTCGCCATGAT
CGCGTAGTCGATAGTGGCTCCAAGTAGCGAAGCGAGCAGGACTGGGCGGCGGCCAAAGCGGTCGGACAGT
GCTCCGAGAACGGGTGCGCATAGAAATTGCATCAACGCATATAGCGCTAGCAGCACGCCATAGTGACTGG
CGATGCTGTCGGAATGGACGATATCCCGCAAGAGGCCCGGCAGTACCGGCATAACCAAGCCTATGCCTAC
AGCATCCAGGGTGACGGTGCCGAGGATGACGATGAGCGCATTGTTAGATTTCATACACGGTGCCTGACTG
CGTTAGCAATTTAACTGTGATAAACTACCGCATTAAAGCTAATCGATGATAAGCTGTCAAACATGAGAAT
TAATTCATGTTCTTTCCTGCGTTATCCCCTGATTCTGTGGATAACGCAGGAAAGAACATGTGAGCAAAAG
GCCAGCAAAAGGCCAGGAACCGTAAAAAGGCCGCGTTGCTGGCGTTTTTCCATAGGCTCCGCCCCCCTGA
CGAGCATCACAAAAATCGACGCTCAAGTCAGAGGTGGCGAAACCCGACAGGACTATAAAGATACCAGGCG
TTTCCCCCTGGAAGCTCCCTCGTGCGCTCTCCTGTTCCGACCCTGCCGCTTACCGGATACCTGTCCGCCT
TTCTCCCTTCGGGAAGCGTGGCGCTTTCTCATAGCTCACGCTGTAGGTATCTCAGTTCGGTGTAGGTCGT
TCGCTCCAAGCTGGGCTGTGTGCACGAACCCCCCGTTCAGCCCGACCGCTGCGCCTTATCCGGTAACTAT
CGTCTTGAGTCCAACCCGGTAAGACACGACTTATCGCCACTGGCAGCAGCCACTGGTAACAGGATTAGCA
GAGCGAGGTATGTAGGCGGTGCTACAGAGTTCTTGAAGTGGTGGCCTAACTACGGCTACACTAGAAGAAC
AGTATTTGGTATCTGCGCTCTGCTGAAGCCAGTTACCTTCGGAAAAAGAGTTGGTAGCTCTTGATCCGGC
AAACAAACCACCGCTGGTAGCGGTGGTTTTTTTGTTTGCAAGCAGCAGATTACGCGCAGAAAAAAAGGAT
CTCAAGAAGATCCTTTGATCTTTTCTACGGGGTCTGACGCTCAGTGGAACGACGCGTAACTCACGTTAAG
GGATTTTGGTCAT
