>Addgene plasmid #173350 | RVD-GC7 | depositor partial sequence | sequence record 336305 | RVD flanked by two Bsa I sites
GGTCTCGAGCCAGTAACAATGGTGGCAAACAGGCTCTTGAAACCGTACAGCGCCTACTGCCAGTTCTCTG
TCAAGCCCACGGTCTGACTCCGGAGCAAGTTGTAGCGATTGCTAGTCATGACGGTGGCAAACAGGCTCTT
GAAACCGTCCAACGCCTTCTACCAGTTCTCTGTCAAGCCCACGGACTAACCCCAGCGCAAGTTGTAGCGA
TTGCAAGTTGAGACC
